>Addgene plasmid #162532 | px330-Kmt2c-2 | addgene full sequence | sequence record 324935 | Addgene NGS Result
GAGGGCCTATTTCCCATGATTCCTTCATATTTGCATATACGATACAAGGCTGTTAGAGAGATAATTGGAA
TTAATTTGACTGTAAACACAAAGATATTAGTACAAAATACGTGACGTAGAAAGTAATAATTTCTTGGGTA
GTTTGCAGTTTTAAAATTATGTTTTAAAATGGACTATCATATGCTTACCGTAACTTGAAAGTATTTCGAT
TTCTTGGCTTTATATATCTTGTGGAAAGGACGAAACACCGCAAGCCTTATTTGATTCCACGTTTTAGAGC
TAGAAATAGCAAGTTAAAATAAGGCTAGTCCGTTATCAACTTGAAAAAGTGGCACCGAGTCGGTGCTTTT
TTGTTTTAGAGCTAGAAATAGCAAGTTAAAATAAGGCTAGTCCGTTTTTAGCGCGTGCGCCAATTCTGCA
GACAAATGGCTCTAGAGGTACCCGTTACATAACTTACGGTAAATGGCCCGCCTGGCTGACCGCCCAACGA
CCCCCGCCCATTGACGTCAATAGTAACGCCAATAGGGACTTTCCATTGACGTCAATGGGTGGAGTATTTA
CGGTAAACTGCCCACTTGGCAGTACATCAAGTGTATCATATGCCAAGTACGCCCCCTATTGACGTCAATG
ACGGTAAATGGCCCGCCTGGCATTGTGCCCAGTACATGACCTTATGGGACTTTCCTACTTGGCAGTACAT
CTACGTATTAGTCATCGCTATTACCATGGTCGAGGTGAGCCCCACGTTCTGCTTCACTCTCCCCATCTCC
CCCCCCTCCCCACCCCCAATTTTGTATTTATTTATTTTTTAATTATTTTGTGCAGCGATGGGGGCGGGGG
GGGGGGGGGGGCGCGCGCCRGGSGGGGSGGGGSGGGGSGRGGGGSGGGGSGGGGSGAGGCGGAGAGGTGC
GGCGGCAGCCAATCAGAGCGGCGCGCTCCGAAAGTTTCCTTTTATGGCGAGGCGGCGGCGGCGGCGGCCC
TATAAAAAGCGAAGCGCGCGGCGGGCGGGAGTCGCTGCGCGCTGCCTTCGCCCCGTGCCCCGCTCCGCCG
CCGCCTCGCGCCGCCCGCCCCGGCTCTGACTGACCGCGTTACTCCCACAGGTGAGCGGGCGGGACGGCCC
TTCTCCTCCGGGCTGTAATTAGCTGAGCAAGAGGTAAGGGTTTAAGGGATGGTTGGTTGGTGGGGTATTA
ATGTTTAATTACCTGGAGCACCTGCCTGAAATCACTTTTTTTCAGGTTGGACCGGTGCCACCATGGACTA
TAAGGACCACGACGGAGACTACAAGGATCATGATATTGATTACAAAGACGATGACGATAAGATGGCCCCA
AAGAAGAAGCGGAAGGTCGGTATCCACGGAGTCCCAGCAGCCGACAAGAAGTACAGCATCGGCCTGGACA
TCGGCACCAACTCTGTGGGCTGGGCCGTGATCACCGACGAGTACAAGGTGCCCAGCAAGAAATTCAAGGT
GCTGGGCAACACCGACCGGCACAGCATCAAGAAGAACCTGATCGGAGCCCTGCTGTTCGACAGCGGCGAA
ACAGCCGAGGCCACCCGGCTGAAGAGAACCGCCAGAAGAAGATACACCAGACGGAAGAACCGGATCTGCT
ATCTGCAAGAGATCTTCAGCAACGAGATGGCCAAGGTGGACGACAGCTTCTTCCACAGACTGGAAGAGTC
CTTCCTGGTGGAAGAGGATAAGAAGCACGAGCGGCACCCCATCTTCGGCAACATCGTGGACGAGGTGGCC
TACCACGAGAAGTACCCCACCATCTACCACCTGAGAAAGAAACTGGTGGACAGCACCGACAAGGCCGACC
TGCGGCTGATCTATCTGGCCCTGGCCCACATGATCAAGTTCCGGGGCCACTTCCTGATCGAGGGCGACCT
GAACCCCGACAACAGCGACGTGGACAAGCTGTTCATCCAGCTGGTGCAGACCTACAACCAGCTGTTCGAG
GAAAACCCCATCAACGCCAGCGGCGTGGACGCCAAGGCCATCCTGTCTGCCAGACTGAGCAAGAGCAGAC
GGCTGGAAAATCTGATCGCCCAGCTGCCCGGCGAGAAGAAGAATGGCCTGTTCGGAAACCTGATTGCCCT
GAGCCTGGGCCTGACCCCCAACTTCAAGAGCAACTTCGACCTGGCCGAGGATGCCAAACTGCAGCTGAGC
AAGGACACCTACGACGACGACCTGGACAACCTGCTGGCCCAGATCGGCGACCAGTACGCCGACCTGTTTC
TGGCCGCCAAGAACCTGTCCGACGCCATCCTGCTGAGCGACATCCTGAGAGTGAACACCGAGATCACCAA
GGCCCCCCTGAGCGCCTCTATGATCAAGAGATACGACGAGCACCACCAGGACCTGACCCTGCTGAAAGCT
CTCGTGCGGCAGCAGCTGCCTGAGAAGTACAAAGAGATTTTCTTCGACCAGAGCAAGAACGGCTACGCCG
GCTACATTGACGGCGGAGCCAGCCAGGAAGAGTTCTACAAGTTCATCAAGCCCATCCTGGAAAAGATGGA
CGGCACCGAGGAACTGCTCGTGAAGCTGAACAGAGAGGACCTGCTGCGGAAGCAGCGGACCTTCGACAAC
GGCAGCATCCCCCACCAGATCCACCTGGGAGAGCTGCACGCCATTCTGCGGCGGCAGGAAGATTTTTACC
CATTCCTGAAGGACAACCGGGAAAAGATCGAGAAGATCCTGACCTTCCGCATCCCCTACTACGTGGGCCC
TCTGGCCAGGGGAAACAGCAGATTCGCCTGGATGACCAGAAAGAGCGAGGAAACCATCACCCCCTGGAAC
TTCGAGGAAGTGGTGGACAAGGGCGCTTCCGCCCAGAGCTTCATCGAGCGGATGACCAACTTCGATAAGA
ACCTGCCCAACGAGAAGGTGCTGCCCAAGCACAGCCTGCTGTACGAGTACTTCACCGTGTATAACGAGCT
GACCAAAGTGAAATACGTGACCGAGGGAATGAGAAAGCCCGCCTTCCTGAGCGGCGAGCAGAAAAAGGCC
ATCGTGGACCTGCTGTTCAAGACCAACCGGAAAGTGACCGTGAAGCAGCTGAAAGAGGACTACTTCAAGA
AAATCGAGTGCTTCGACTCCGTGGAAATCTCCGGCGTGGAAGATCGGTTCAACGCCTCCCTGGGCACATA
CCACGATCTGCTGAAAATTATCAAGGACAAGGACTTCCTGGACAATGAGGAAAACGAGGACATTCTGGAA
GATATCGTGCTGACCCTGACACTGTTTGAGGACAGAGAGATGATCGAGGAACGGCTGAAAACCTATGCCC
ACCTGTTCGACGACAAAGTGATGAAGCAGCTGAAGCGGCGGAGATACACCGGCTGGGGCAGGCTGAGCCG
GAAGCTGATCAACGGCATCCGGGACAAGCAGTCCGGCAAGACAATCCTGGATTTCCTGAAGTCCGACGGC
TTCGCCAACAGAAACTTCATGCAGCTGATCCACGACGACAGCCTGACCTTTAAAGAGGACATCCAGAAAG
CCCAGGTGTCCGGCCAGGGCGATAGCCTGCACGAGCACATTGCCAATCTGGCCGGCAGCCCCGCCATTAA
GAAGGGCATCCTGCAGACAGTGAAGGTGGTGGACGAGCTCGTGAAAGTGATGGGCCGGCACAAGCCCGAG
AACATCGTGATCGAAATGGCCAGAGAGAACCAGACCACCCAGAAGGGACAGAAGAACAGCCGCGAGAGAA
TGAAGCGGATCGAAGAGGGCATCAAAGAGCTGGGCAGCCAGATCCTGAAAGAACACCCCGTGGAAAACAC
CCAGCTGCAGAACGAGAAGCTGTACCTGTACTACCTGCAGAATGGGCGGGATATGTACGTGGACCAGGAA
CTGGACATCAACCGGCTGTCCGACTACGATGTGGACCATATCGTGCCTCAGAGCTTTCTGAAGGACGACT
CCATCGACAACAAGGTGCTGACCAGAAGCGACAAGAACCGGGGCAAGAGCGACAACGTGCCCTCCGAAGA
GGTCGTGAAGAAGATGAAGAACTACTGGCGGCAGCTGCTGAACGCCAAGCTGATTACCCAGAGAAAGTTC
GACAATCTGACCAAGGCCGAGAGAGGCGGCCTGAGCGAACTGGATAAGGCCGGCTTCATCAAGAGACAGC
TGGTGGAAACCCGGCAGATCACAAAGCACGTGGCACAGATCCTGGACTCCCGGATGAACACTAAGTACGA
CGAGAATGACAAGCTGATCCGGGAAGTGAAAGTGATCACCCTGAAGTCCAAGCTGGTGTCCGATTTCCGG
AAGGATTTCCAGTTTTACAAAGTGCGCGAGATCAACAACTACCACCACGCCCACGACGCCTACCTGAACG
CCGTCGTGGGAACCGCCCTGATCAAAAAGTACCCTAAGCTGGAAAGCGAGTTCGTGTACGGCGACTACAA
GGTGTACGACGTGCGGAAGATGATCGCCAAGAGCGAGCAGGAAATCGGCAAGGCTACCGCCAAGTACTTC
TTCTACAGCAACATCATGAACTTTTTCAAGACCGAGATTACCCTGGCCAACGGCGAGATCCGGAAGCGGC
CTCTGATCGAGACAAACGGCGAAACCGGGGAGATCGTGTGGGATAAGGGCCGGGATTTTGCCACCGTGCG
GAAAGTGCTGAGCATGCCCCAAGTGAATATCGTGAAAAAGACCGAGGTGCAGACAGGCGGCTTCAGCAAA
GAGTCTATCCTGCCCAAGAGGAACAGCGATAAGCTGATCGCCAGAAAGAAGGACTGGGACCCTAAGAAGT
ACGGCGGCTTCGACAGCCCCACCGTGGCCTATTCTGTGCTGGTGGTGGCCAAAGTGGAAAAGGGCAAGTC
CAAGAAACTGAAGAGTGTGAAAGAGCTGCTGGGGATCACCATCATGGAAAGAAGCAGCTTCGAGAAGAAT
CCCATCGACTTTCTGGAAGCCAAGGGCTACAAAGAAGTGAAAAAGGACCTGATCATCAAGCTGCCTAAGT
ACTCCCTGTTCGAGCTGGAAAACGGCCGGAAGAGAATGCTGGCCTCTGCCGGCGAACTGCAGAAGGGAAA
CGAACTGGCCCTGCCCTCCAAATATGTGAACTTCCTGTACCTGGCCAGCCACTATGAGAAGCTGAAGGGC
TCCCCCGAGGATAATGAGCAGAAACAGCTGTTTGTGGAACAGCACAAGCACTACCTGGACGAGATCATCG
AGCAGATCAGCGAGTTCTCCAAGAGAGTGATCCTGGCCGACGCTAATCTGGACAAAGTGCTGTCCGCCTA
CAACAAGCACCGGGATAAGCCCATCAGAGAGCAGGCCGAGAATATCATCCACCTGTTTACCCTGACCAAT
CTGGGAGCCCCTGCCGCCTTCAAGTACTTTGACACCACCATCGACCGGAAGAGGTACACCAGCACCAAAG
AGGTGCTGGACGCCACCCTGATCCACCAGAGCATCACCGGCCTGTACGAGACACGGATCGACCTGTCTCA
GCTGGGAGGCGACAAAAGGCCGGCGGCCACGAAAAAGGCCGGCCAGGCAAAAAAGAAAAAGTAAGAATTC
CTAGAGCTCGCTGATCAGCCTCGACTGTGCCTTCTAGTTGCCAGCCATCTGTTGTTTGCCCCTCCCCCGT
GCCTTCCTTGACCCTGGAAGGTGCCACTCCCACTGTCCTTTCCTAATAAAATGAGGAAATTGCATCGCAT
TGTCTGAGTAGGTGTCATTCTATTCTGGGGGGTGGGGTGGGGCAGGACAGCAAGGGGGAGGATTGGGAAG
AGAATAGCAGGCATGCTGGGGAGCGGCCGCAGGAACCCCTAGTGATGGAGTTGGCCACTCCCTCTCTGCG
CGCTCGCTCGCTCACTGAGGCCGGGCGACCAAAGGTCGCCCGACGCCCGGGCTTTGCCCGGGCGGCCTCA
GTGAGCGAGCGAGCGCGCAGCTGCCTGCAGGGGCGCCTGATGCGGTATTTTCTCCTTACGCATCTGTGCG
GTATTTCACACCGCATA
[95 nt withheld, positions 5968-6062]
T
[46 nt withheld, positions 6064-6109]
C
[141 nt withheld, positions 6111-6251]
CCTTTGACGTTGGAGTCCACGTTCTTT
[37 nt withheld, positions 6279-6315]
ACTCTATCTCGGGCTATTCTTTTGATTTATAAGGGATTTTGCCGATTTCGGTCTATTGGTTAAAAAATGA
GCTGATTTAACAAAAATTTAACGCGAATTTTAACAAAATATTAACGTTTACAATTTTATGGTGCACTCTC
AGTACAATCTGCTCTGATGCCGCATAGTTAAGCCAGCCCCGACACCCGCCAACACCCGCTGACGCGCCCT
GACGGGCTTGTCTGCTCCCGGCATCCGCTTACAGACAAGCTGTGACCGTCTCCGGGAGCTGCATGTGTCA
GAGGTTTTCACCGTCATCACCGAAACGCGCGAGACGAAAGGGCCTCGTGATACGCCTATTTTTATAGGTT
AATGTCATGATAATAATGGTTTCTTAGACGTCAGGTGGCACTTTTCGGGGAAATGTGCGCGGAACCCCTA
TTTGTTTATTTTTCTAAATACATTCAAATATGTATCCGCTCATGAGACAATAACCCTGATAAATGCTTCA
ATAATATTGAAAAAGGAAGAGTATGAGTATTCAACATTTCCGTGTCGCCCTTATTCCCTTTTTTGCGGCA
TTTTGCCTTCCTGTTTTTGCTCACCCAGAAACGCTGGTGAAAGTAAAAGATGCTGAAGATCAGTTGGGTG
CACGAGTGGGTTACATCGAACTGGATCTCAACAGCGGTAAGATCCTTGAGAGTTTTCGCCCCGAAGAACG
TTTTCCAATGATGAGCACTTTTAAAGTTCTGCTATGTGGCGCGGTATTATCCCGTATTGACGCCGGGCAA
GAGCAACTCGGTCGCCGCATACACTATTCTCAGAATGACTTGGTTGAGTACTCACCAGTCACAGAAAAGC
ATCTTACGGATGGCATGACAGTAAGAGAATTATGCAGTGCTGCCATAACCATGAGTGATAACACTGCGGC
CAACTTACTTCTGACAACGATCGGAGGACCGAAGGAGCTAACCGCTTTTTTGCACAACATGGGGGATCAT
GTAACTCGCCTTGATCGTTGGGAACCGGAGCTGAATGAAGCCATACCAAACGACGAGCGTGACACCACGA
TGCCTGTAGCAATGGCAACAACGTTGCGCAAACTATTAACTGGCGAACTACTTACTCTAGCTTCCCGGCA
ACAATTAATAGACTGGATGGAGGCGGATAAAGTTGCAGGACCACTTCTGCGCTCGGCCCTTCCGGCTGGC
TGGTTTATTGCTGATAAATCTGGAGCCGGTGAGCGTGGAAGCCGCGGTATCATTGCAGCACTGGGGCCAG
ATGGTAAGCCCTCCCGTATCGTAGTTATCTACACGACGGGGAGTCAGGCAACTATGGATGAACGAAATAG
ACAGATCGCTGAGATAGGTGCCTCACTGATTAAGCATTGGTAACTGTCAGACCAAGTTTACTCATATATA
CTTTAGATTGATTTAAAACTTCATTTTTAATTTAAAAGGATCTAGGTGAAGATCCTTTTTGATAATCTCA
TGACCAAAATCCCTTAACGTGAGTTTTCGTTCCACTGAGCGTCAGACCCCGTAGAAAAGATCAAAGGATC
TTCTTGAGATCCTTTTTTTCTGCGCGTAATCTGCTGCTTGCAAACAAAAAAACCACCGCTACCAGCGGTG
GTTTGTTTGCCGGATCAAGAGCTACCAACTCTTTTTCCGAAGGTAACTGGCTTCAGCAGAGCGCAGATAC
CAAATACTGTTCTTCTAGTGTAGCCGTAGTTAGGCCACCACTTCAAGAACTCTGTAGCACCGCCTACATA
CCTCGCTCTGCTAATCCTGTTACCAGTGGCTGCTGCCAGTGGCGATAAGTCGTGTCTTACCGGGTTGGAC
TCAAGACGATAGTTACCGGATAAGGCGCAGCGGTCGGGCTGAACGGGGGGTTCGTGCACACAGCCCAGCT
TGGAGCGAACGACCTACACCGAACTGAGATACCTACAGCGTGAGCTATGAGAAAGCGCCACGCTTCCCGA
AGGGAGAAAGGCGGACAGGTATCCGGTAAGCGGCAGGGTCGGAACAGGAGAGCGCACGAGGGAGCTTCCA
GGGGGAAACGCCTGGTATCTTTATAGTCCTGTCGGGTTTCGCCACCTCTGACTTGAGCGTCGATTTTTGT
GATGCTCGTCAGGGGGGCGGAGCCTATGGAAAAACGCCAGCAACGCGGCCTTTTTACGGTTCCTGGCCTT
TTGCTGGCCTTTTGCTCACATGT
Features (pLannotate 1.2.2; 18 found; start..end, strand, type, name):
      1..241     +  promoter       U6 promoter: RNA polymerase III promoter for human U6 snRNA
    271..346     +  misc_RNA       gRNA scaffold: guide RNA scaffold for the Streptococcus pyogenes CRISPR/Cas9 system
    353..396     +  misc_RNA       gRNA scaffold (fragment): guide RNA scaffold for the Streptococcus pyogenes CRISPR/Cas9 system
    443..728     +  enhancer       CMV enhancer: human cytomegalovirus immediate early enhancer; contains an 18-bp deletion relative to the standard CMV enhancer
    730..1007    +  promoter       chicken β-actin promoter: No description available
   1008..1235    +  intron         hybrid intron: hybrid between chicken β-actin (CBA) and minute virus of mice (MMV) introns (Gray et al., 2011)
   1373..2974    +  CDS            Cas9(N): N-terminal portion of Streptococcus pyogenes Cas9 (Zetsche et al., 2015)
   2975..5473    +  CDS            Cas9(C): C-terminal portion of Streptococcus pyogenes Cas9 (Zetsche et al., 2015)
   5474..5521    +  CDS            nucleoplasmin NLS: bipartite nuclear localization signal from nucleoplasmin
   5555..5666    +  polyA_signal   bGH poly(A) signal: bovine growth hormone polyadenylation signal
   5771..5911    +  repeat_region  AAV2 ITR: inverted terminal repeat of adeno-associated virus serotype 2 inverted
   5916..5967    -  misc_feature   bom (fragment): basis of mobility region from pBR322
   5986..6441    +  rep_origin     f1 ori (sequence partly withheld): f1 bacteriophage origin of replication; arrow indicates direction of (+) strand synthesis
   6442..6491    -  misc_feature   bom (fragment): basis of mobility region from pBR322
   6593..6628    -  CDS            rop (fragment): Rop protein, which maintains plasmids at low copy number; rop
   6723..6827    +  promoter       AmpR promoter: bla
   6828..7688    +  CDS            AmpR: β-lactamase; bla; confers resistance to ampicillin, carbenicillin, and related antibiotics
   7859..8447    +  rep_origin     ori: high-copy-number ColE1/pMB1/pBR322/pUC origin of replication
