[The description below was written by a language model from this plasmid's Addgene catalogue record and pLannotate feature annotations shown in this document.]
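Description:
px330-Kmt2c-2 is an all-in-one CRISPR/Cas9 mammalian expression plasmid built on the px330 backbone, carrying a single guide RNA directed against mouse Kmt2c (also known as Mll3). It is maintained in bacteria through a high-copy ColE1/pUC-type origin and selected with ampicillin via the β-lactamase (AmpR) gene. An f1 phage origin is also present. The sequenced record is about 8.5 kb, consistent with the stated backbone size plus a short guide insert.

The plasmid contains two expression units. In the first, the human U6 RNA polymerase III promoter drives the 20-nt Kmt2c spacer, which was inserted between the backbone's BbsI sites (both destroyed during cloning) directly upstream of the Streptococcus pyogenes gRNA scaffold. This yields a complete chimeric sgRNA. In the second, a hybrid CBh-type promoter, made up of the CMV enhancer, the chicken β-actin promoter and a hybrid intron, drives S. pyogenes Cas9. The annotation software splits Cas9 into contiguous N- and C-terminal portions, but together they form one continuous coding sequence. Cas9 is followed by a C-terminal nucleoplasmin nuclear localization signal and a bGH polyadenylation signal. A single AAV2 ITR is annotated downstream as a backbone remnant, and with only one ITR annotated the plasmid does not appear to be configured as an AAV packaging vector. No mammalian selection marker or fluorescent reporter is annotated.

Delivering this one plasmid to mouse cells supplies both Cas9 and the guide, allowing targeted cleavage and disruption of Kmt2c. The associated publication concerns cooperation between cancer driver genes in hepatocellular carcinoma, which suggests use in loss-of-function modelling of Kmt2c. The "-2" in the name suggests it is one of several guides against this gene, although the record does not say so.
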