Addgene plasmid #162532: px330-Kmt2c-2
Purpose: sgRNA targeting Kmt2c
Depositing lab: Amaia Lujambio. Depositing organization: Icahn School of Medicine at Mount Sinai. Publication: Cooperation between distinct cancer driver genes underlies inter-tumor heterogeneity in hepatocellular carcinoma. Molina-Sanchez P, Ruiz de Galarreta M, Yao MA, Lindblad KE, Bresnahan E, Bitterman E, Martin TC, Rubenstein T, Nie K, Golas J, Choudhary S, Barcena-Varela M, Elmas A, Miguela V, Ding Y, Kan Z, Grinspan LT, Huang KL, Parsons RE, Shields DJ, Rollins RA, Lujambio A. Gastroenterology. 2020 Aug 16. pii: S0016-5085(20)35054-X. doi: 10.1053/j.gastro.2020.08.015. PubMed 32814112.
Backbone
  Vector backbone: px330
  Backbone manufacturer: Feng Zhang lab (Addgene plasmid # 42230)
  Backbone size w/o insert (bp): 8500
  Vector type: Mammalian Expression
Growth in bacteria
  Bacterial resistance: Ampicillin, 100 μg/mL
  Growth temperature: 37°C
  Growth strain: NEB Stable
  Copy number: Unknown
Gene/Insert
  Gene/Insert name: sgRNA targeting Kmt2c
  gRNA/shRNA sequence: CAAGCCTTATTTGATTCCAC
  Species: M. musculus (mouse)
  Mutation: None
  Entrez Gene: Kmt2c (a.k.a. E330008K23Rik, HALR, Mll3)
  Promoter: U6
  Cloning method: Restriction Enzyme; 5′ cloning site BbsI (destroyed during cloning); 3′ cloning site BbsI (destroyed during cloning)
  Sequencing primers: 5′ hU6-F
Terms and licenses: Academic/Nonprofit Terms; Industry Terms: Not Available to Industry
How to cite: px330-Kmt2c-2 was a gift from Amaia Lujambio (Addgene plasmid # 162532 ; http://n2t.net/addgene:162532 ; RRID:Addgene_162532)
